Addgene plasmid #170408: pBEL2201
Purpose: Genetic complementation plasmid of LetA-[LetB PLL6->5] mutant
Depositing lab: Gira Bhabha & Damian Ekiert. Depositing organization: NYU Grossman School of Medicine. Publication: Role of Ring6 in the Function of the E. coli MCE Protein LetB. Vieni C, Coudray N, Isom GL, Bhabha G, Ekiert DC. J Mol Biol. 2022 Jan 22;434(7):167463. doi: 10.1016/j.jmb.2022.167463. PubMed 35077766.
Backbone
  Vector backbone: pET17b
  Backbone manufacturer: Novagen
  Backbone size w/o insert (bp): 3174
  Vector type: Bacterial Expression
Growth in bacteria
  Bacterial resistance: Ampicillin, 100 μg/mL
  Growth temperature: 37°C
  Growth strain: DH5alpha
  Copy number: High Copy
Gene/Insert
  Gene/Insert name: LetAB (alt name: yebST)
  Species: E. coli
  Mutation: LetA-LetB(Δ702-716, replace with 580-600)
  Entrez Gene: letB (a.k.a. b1834, ECK1833, yebT); letA (a.k.a. b1833, ECK1832, yebS)
Terms and licenses: Academic/Nonprofit Terms; Industry Terms: Not Available to Industry
How to cite: pBEL2201 was a gift from Gira Bhabha & Damian Ekiert (Addgene plasmid # 170408 ; http://n2t.net/addgene:170408 ; RRID:Addgene_170408)
