[The description below was written by a language model from this plasmid's Addgene catalogue record and pLannotate feature annotations shown in this document.]
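Description:
pBEL2201 is a bacterial expression plasmid built on the Novagen pET17b backbone and used for genetic complementation with a mutant form of the E. coli LetAB (yebST) operon. It replicates in E. coli through a ColE1/pMB1-type origin and is selected with ampicillin via a β-lactamase gene driven by its native bla promoter. The annotation also picks up pBR322-derived backbone elements: the bom mobilisation region, a rop coding sequence and a small predicted open reading frame. The catalogue lists the plasmid as high copy, although rop is normally associated with copy-number restraint.

The payload lies between a T7 promoter with the phage T7 gene 10 ribosome binding site and a T7 terminator. It consists of letA (yebS) followed by letB (yebT), with the two reading frames overlapping slightly in the annotation. LetB is an MCE-family protein thought to span the periplasm and, together with LetA, forms a transport pathway that contributes to membrane integrity. In this construct LetB residues 702–716 are deleted and replaced with residues 580–600; the "PLL6->5" label indicates that a segment of ring 6 has been swapped for the corresponding segment of ring 5, though the record does not expand the abbreviation. A short fragment annotated as a T7 gene 10-derived tag sits between letB and the terminator and is probably residual vector sequence, as no tag is listed. The plasmid is intended to test whether this LetB variant, supplied with wild-type LetA, can restore function in a mutant strain, as part of work on the role of ring 6 in LetB function.
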