Features (pLannotate 1.2.2; 12 found; start..end, strand, type, name):
    212..351     +  misc_feature   bom: basis of mobility region from pBR322
    537..1125    -  rep_origin     ori: high-copy-number ColE1/pMB1/pBR322/pUC origin of replication
   1296..2156    -  CDS            AmpR: β-lactamase; bla; confers resistance to ampicillin, carbenicillin, and related antibiotics
   2157..2261    -  promoter       AmpR promoter: bla
   2392..2439    -  terminator     T7 terminator: transcription terminator for bacteriophage T7 RNA polymerase
   2447..2496    -  CDS            SET1 (fragment): solubility-enhancement tag derived from T7 phage gene 10B
   2521..5169    -  CDS            yebT: YEBT_ECOLI - Experimental evidence at protein level: Swiss-Prot protein existence level 1. Component of a transport pathway that contributes to membrane integrity (PubMed:27795327). May directly span the intermembrane space, facilitating the transport of substrates across the periplasm (Probable). From Escherichia coli (strain K12).
   5141..6421    -  CDS            yebS: YEBS_ECOLI - Experimental evidence at protein level: Swiss-Prot protein existence level 1. Component of a transport pathway that contributes to membrane integrity. From Escherichia coli (strain K12).
   6429..6451    -  RBS            RBS: efficient ribosome binding site from bacteriophage T7 gene 10 (Olins and Rangwala, 1989)
   6483..6501    -  promoter       T7 promoter: promoter for bacteriophage T7 RNA polymerase
   6613..6993    -  CDS            YPB1_ECOLX: Protein predicted: Swiss-Prot protein existence level 4. From Escherichia coli.
   7010..110     +  CDS            rop (across the origin): Rop protein, which maintains plasmids at low copy number; rop
>Addgene plasmid #170408 | pBEL2201 | addgene full sequence | sequence record 333957 | Addgene NGS Result
AGCTGGACGCGGATGAACAGGCAGACATCTGTGAATCGCTTCACGACCACGCTGATGAGCTTTACCGCAG
CTGCCTCGCGCGTTTCGGTGATGACGGTGAAAACCTCTGACACATGCAGCTCCCGGAGACGGTCACAGCT
TGTCTGTAAGCGGATGCCGGGAGCAGACAAGCCCGTCAGGGCGCGTCAGCGGGTGTTGGCGGGTGTCGGG
GCGCAGCCATGACCCAGTCACGTAGCGATAGCGGAGTGTATACTGGCTTAACTATGCGGCATCAGAGCAG
ATTGTACTGAGAGTGCACCATTGCGGTGTGAAATACCGCACAGATGCGTAAGGAGAAAATACCGCATCAG
GCGCTCTTCCGCTTCCTCGCTCACTGACTCGCTGCGCTCGGTCGTTCGGCTGCGGCGAGCGGTATCAGCT
CACTCAAAGGCGGTAATACGGTTATCCACAGAATCAGGGGATAACGCAGGAAAGAACATGTGAGCAAAAG
GCCAGCAAAAGGCCAGGAACCGTAAAAAGGCCGCGTTGCTGGCGTTTTTCCATAGGCTCCGCCCCCCTGA
CGAGCATCACAAAAATCGACGCTCAAGTCAGAGGTGGCGAAACCCGACAGGACTATAAAGATACCAGGCG
TTTCCCCCTGGAAGCTCCCTCGTGCGCTCTCCTGTTCCGACCCTGCCGCTTACCGGATACCTGTCCGCCT
TTCTCCCTTCGGGAAGCGTGGCGCTTTCTCATAGCTCACGCTGTAGGTATCTCAGTTCGGTGTAGGTCGT
TCGCTCCAAGCTGGGCTGTGTGCACGAACCCCCCGTTCAGCCCGACCGCTGCGCCTTATCCGGTAACTAT
CGTCTTGAGTCCAACCCGGTAAGACACGACTTATCGCCACTGGCAGCAGCCACTGGTAACAGGATTAGCA
GAGCGAGGTATGTAGGCGGTGCTACAGAGTTCTTGAAGTGGTGGCCTAACTACGGCTACACTAGAAGGAC
AGTATTTGGTATCTGCGCTCTGCTGAAGCCAGTTACCTTCGGAAAAAGAGTTGGTAGCTCTTGATCCGGC
AAACAAACCACCGCTGGTAGCGGTGGTTTTTTTGTTTGCAAGCAGCAGATTACGCGCAGAAAAAAAGGAT
CTCAAGAAGATCCTTTGATCTTTTCTACGGGGTCTGACGCTCAGTGGAACGAAAACTCACGTTAAGGGAT
TTTGGTCATGAGATTATCAAAAAGGATCTTCACCTAGATCCTTTTAAATTAAAAATGAAGTTTTAAATCA
ATCTAAAGTATATATGAGTAAACTTGGTCTGACAGTTACCAATGCTTAATCAGTGAGGCACCTATCTCAG
CGATCTGTCTATTTCGTTCATCCATAGTTGCCTGACTCCCCGTCGTGTAGATAACTACGATACGGGAGGG
CTTACCATCTGGCCCCAGTGCTGCAATGATACCGCGAGACCCACGCTCACCGGCTCCAGATTTATCAGCA
ATAAACCAGCCAGCCGGAAGGGCCGAGCGCAGAAGTGGTCCTGCAACTTTATCCGCCTCCATCCAGTCTA
TTAATTGTTGCCGGGAAGCTAGAGTAAGTAGTTCGCCAGTTAATAGTTTGCGCAACGTTGTTGCCATTGC
TGCAGGCATCGTGGTGTCACGCTCGTCGTTTGGTATGGCTTCATTCAGCTCCGGTTCCCAACGATCAAGG
CGAGTTACATGATCCCCCATGTTGTGCAAAAAAGCGGTTAGCTCCTTCGGTCCTCCGATCGTTGTCAGAA
GTAAGTTGGCCGCAGTGTTATCACTCATGGTTATGGCAGCACTGCATAATTCTCTTACTGTCATGCCATC
CGTAAGATGCTTTTCTGTGACTGGTGAGTACTCAACCAAGTCATTCTGAGAATAGTGTATGCGGCGACCG
AGTTGCTCTTGCCCGGCGTCAACACGGGATAATACCGCGCCACATAGCAGAACTTTAAAAGTGCTCATCA
TTGGAAAACGTTCTTCGGGGCGAAAACTCTCAAGGATCTTACCGCTGTTGAGATCCAGTTCGATGTAACC
CACTCGTGCACCCAACTGATCTTCAGCATCTTTTACTTTCACCAGCGTTTCTGGGTGAGCAAAAACAGGA
AGGCAAAATGCCGCAAAAAAGGGAATAAGGGCGACACGGAAATGTTGAATACTCATACTCTTCCTTTTTC
AATATTATTGAAGCATTTATCAGGGTTATTGTCTCATGAGCGGATACATATTTGAATGTATTTAGAAAAA
TAAACAAATAGGGGTTCCGCGCACATTTCCCCGAAAAGTGCCACCTGACGTCTAAGAAACCATTATTATC
ATGACATTAACCTATAAAAATAGGCGTATCACGAGGCCCTTTCGTCTTCAAGAATTATCCGGATATAGTT
CCTCCTTTCAGCAAAAAACCCCTCAAGACCCGTTTAGAGGCCCCAAGGGGTTATGCTAGTTATTGCTCAG
CGGTGGCAGCAGCCAACTCAGCTTCCTTTCGGGCTTTGTTAGCAGCCGGATCTGCTCGAGGTGGGCATTA
TTTGGGAAGCGCAGTTCCCCATTCACGCCACTCTTTCGGTTCACTTTCCTGCAACAGGAAGTGTTTGCCT
TCCTGGGCTTTCGGTGCCAGTGGCGTACCCGGAGGCGTGGCGAAGGCGATGCCGCCACGGATAAACTGGT
TAAAGGTGCCGGTTTTCACTACGCCGCCCGTCAGACCAAAGTCCAGACTGTAACCCGATGCCAACCAGAA
GACGGAATTGTTACGCACCAGGTGTTGATAGCGTTTACTGATGCGCATCGCAATCATCACGCGATCTGAC
AATGTCCCCAGCGTCATTCCTGTAACCGTACCGACTTCCAGACCACGGAACAGCACAGGCGTACCGATGC
CTAACGAACCGGCTTCCGGCGCTTCAACAATAATGCTTAAGCCATCCAGGTAACGCGAATCAGTAATGGT
GGCCTCTTGTAATTCAAAGTCGCGGCGAGGATTGCCCCGGCCTGGTTCGACGTTGATATACGGCTTTAAT
GCTCTGGAGAGCGGGGATGCCTGTACGGTCAGACCACTACCATTCAGCTGAACTTTCGGTGTGACCACTG
AGAAGCGCGTACCACCGCGAGCAAAGGTCTGGACATATTCCGGGTAAAGTACCGCCTTTGCCTGTACTTC
ATTGCGTGCGGTAATCAGATCCAGCGTCTGGATTTGCCCGATATCAATACCGAGATAGCGAATTGGCATC
CCGACCGCCAGTTTTCCGGCATCGAAAGCGTGAAGCGTAATCTGCCCGCCAACCGCACGGGCCGCTGTTT
CGGAAGCATACAGAATACGCTTATCGCCTTTACGCTGACTGGCGCTGGCACCGCTGAGGTTGTCGAAGCT
AATGGCTCCCTTTAATGCTCTGGAGAGCGGGGATGCCTGTACGGTCAGACCACTACCATTCAGCTGAACT
TTCGCCCCGCCTTCTGCCCAGAACACGCTATTGCTGGTCAGAAGGTTGCGATACTCCGGCTTAATATGCA
GATCGATATCAAACGCGTTAGCTCGCGGACGCACGGTAATCACTTCACCAACTTCAAATTTACGGTACAG
CACTACCGATCCTGCCTGCACATCCGGCAGCGTCTCTGCACTCAAACTCACGGTTGTGGTGGGTAAATCG
CTAAGGCTGTTCTCCAGCGCTTTTTCCAAATTGGCATACAGTGGATAGCTGGCTTTCATCTCACCTTTAT
CGCCCGGCAGAATACGTATCCCGCCATTGATCCATTCTGAGGCGCTGGCACCGAGAAACTCAACGCCATC
CAGCCCCACCTTCACATCGACACGGCTGTTGACGACAAATTTGCTATCGCCTTTTACCAGTTCGCGATGC
TGAGGCTCGATGGCGACGGTAAAGGTGACGCCTTTGCTGGTGAGTTTACGATCGATAACCTGGCCTACCT
GCACGCCGTGAAGAATGAGCGGCTGACCCGCATCAATACCGTAACTTTCCGGCGCGGTCAGGGTCAGCGT
CAGAACATCAGGTTCATGCAGCAGTGCTTTTTCGCCTGGCACAACAACGAACTCTTTGCGTGGCTCGCCA
TCGCCGGGCACCAGCTCGAAGGTTTTGCCGGTCAGCAGGGCGCTGAGATTAGCATCGCTAAGGGATAATT
TCGGGTTGCGTAATTCGATGCGGGTATTTTCACGAAGCAGGGTAACGACGCTGGGATCAACGGTCATTTC
CCCTGTGACTTTACCACCAGGATTTAAATCCAGTTTAGTCAGCTGTCCGACTTCCAGCCCCTGATACATT
AACGGCGTCGAGTCGGCGGTTAATCCGGCCCCACTCGGCAGTTCCAGTTTTATTATTACGCCACGCTGGC
TGTGGGCCAGATCTTCATACAGACCAAAGGTATCTTCCGCCTCGGCAGGTTTCGACTCTTCTGGTGAATC
GAAGGCAATCGCACCGTTAACCAGTGCCGCCAGGCTTTCCAGTTTCACCTTCGCGCCACTGATACTGACG
TTGGCATCAACGCCGGAAACGTTCCAGAAACGGCTACCTTTTTTCACCAGATCGGTAAAACGCCGCTCGA
TCAGGACATCAATCACCACGCCTTGCTTGTTGGGATTGATGGCATAGTCGTAGACTTTTCCCACCGGGAT
CTTGCGGAAATAGACCAATGAACCGCTGTTCAGCGAACCGAGATCGGGGGCTTGCAGGTGGATCATCAGA
TCGCCATTGTCCAGCCGATATTTCGGTTGGGTATCGAGTGCGACAAAGTGATCCTGCTCTTTACCTTTAC
CCGGCATCATGCCGATATAGTTCCCACCGACGAGGGCGTCCAGCCCGGAGACACCTGCCAACGATGCTTT
TGGCGTCACCAGCCAGAACTGAGTCTCTTCGCGCAGCGCATCTTTCATATCGGACTTGATGCTGACCTTG
ACTTCAATCTTACGAAGATCGTCGCTGAGGCTGATATCCTGCACTGTTCCGACTTCAACGCCCTGATAAC
GAACAGGCGTACGGCCTGGAACAATACCATCCGCCGACATAAAGTCGATGGTGACGGTATTACCCCGGTC
CTGATAACTGTCCCAAATCAGCCAACTGGCAATCATTAGCGCGATGAACGGCAGCAGCCAGAAAGGTGAG
ATACGGCGTTTATTTTTAATCTGCGCTTCAGTCGTCGAAGCGGGCGTTTCCTGACTCATGTGCATCCCAA
AGTAAGCGGCTGTCCAGCCATTCCACAGCAAGAATAGTCAAAATTACCGCTGCGCCGAAATAAAACGCAG
CCGGTCCCATAGTAAAAGCGAGGATCTGATCGCGATTAATCAGCGACATGGTTAAAGATATGACAAACAG
GTCGAGCATCGACCAGCGACCAATCCAGGTCACCATCCGCAGTAACAGAATGCGTGTGCGTAAACCTTGC
TGGCATTTAAAATGAATGCTCAACAGTAAAGTGAACATGACGATCACTTTAGTAAACGGTACCAGAATAC
TGGCGATAAACACGATTCCTGCAACCGCAATGTTGCTACTTGCCAGCGACATAATTCCGGAAAGAATTGT
ATCTTCCTGCCGTCCTCCGTTCAGATAAATGATAGAAATAGGCAACAGGTTGGCAGGTAACAATAAAACG
ATTGACGCTAACAGCGCCGCCCAGCATTTTTGCAGACTATGACGGCGACGCAGGCGTAGCGGGATATGGC
AACGCGGGCAGCGACCACGCTGATCTGGATAGCCGGTAAAATGGCACCCAAGACAGACACGAAGTTTCTC
GTCCCTACGCGTAGCGGGGCGCTGCGGATAAAATCGCTCCCACAGTTCTTCGACATTAAGATGTGACAAC
GTCACCGTCGTTAAAATCACCAACGCCACAAAAGAGAACAAGCCGACACCAGCCTGGATATGGGCATAAT
CCTGTACCTTTATAGAAGCAACGCCAATGCCGACCAGGTAGATATCGAGCATTACCCACTCTTTAAGTCG
CTCAAGCATCAGCAGTACCGGACGTAAATTCATTCCCAGTCGGTTACCAAACCATAAATAAGCTATGGAG
GTCACCAGAATGAGCGGGGCACCAATAACGCAGAAAAAGACCATCGACCCCGTTATCGCATCGCCCTGTT
TGGTCATTTGCCAGATGCCTTGCATAACGTTGGCGTCAATACGAATGCCTAACAGCCAGATATGCAACAG
CGGTTCGCCCCAGGCAAACGGCATAAGCAACAGCATGGTGAAGGCCATTGCCGCCAGGCGCGTTAGCGAC
CAGTCGCGCCCGTCACGAATTTTTGCCTGACAGCGCGGACAATAGGCACTTTGATGAGAATTTATCTCGG
GCAGGCTAAACAGCATGTCACATTGCGGGCAACGTTGGTAATCACCACGCGGCAGTTCCTCGCCGATTGC
CCTCACTGTTATCTTTTTTGTCGGCGTAATTTGTGGTGTGTTAAGAGCCATATGTATATCTCCTTCTTAA
AGTTAAACAAAATTATTTCTAGAGGGAAACCGTTGTGGTCTCCCTATAGTGAGTCGTATTAATTTCGCGG
GATCGAGATCTCGGGCAGCGTTGGGTCCTGGCCACGGGTGCGCATGATCGTGCTCCTGTCGTTGAGGACC
CGGCTAGGCTGGCGGGGTTGCCTTACTGGTTAGCAGAATGAATCACCGATACGCGAGCGAACGTGAAGCG
ACTGCTGCTGCAAAACGTCTGCGACCTGAGCAACAACATGAATGGTCTTCGGTTTCCGTGTTTCGTAAAG
TCTGGAAACGCGGAAGTCAGCGCCCTGCACCATTATGTTCCGGATCTGCATCGCAGGATGCTGCTGGCTA
CCCTGTGGAACACCTACATCTGTATTAACGAAGCGCTGGCATTGACCCTGAGTGATTTTTCTCTGGTCCC
GCCGCATCCATACCGCCAGTTGTTTACCCTCACAACGTTCCAGTAACCGGGCATGTTCATCATCAGTAAC
CCGTATCGTGAGCATCCTCTCTCGTTTCATCGGTATCATTACCCCCATGAACAGAAATCCCCCTTACACG
GAGGCATCAGTGACCAAACAGGAAAAAACCGCCCTTAACATGGCCCGCTTTATCAGAAGCCAGACATTAA
CGCTTCTGGAGAAACTCAACG
